>Addgene plasmid #45182 | pCAG-Autobow | depositor full sequence | sequence record 74660 | pCAG-Autobow sequence 9612 bps
GTCGACATTGATTATTGACTAGTTATTAATAGTAATCAATTACGGGGTCATTAGTTCATAGCCCATATAT
GGAGTTCCGCGTTACATAACTTACGGTAAATGGCCCGCCTGGCTGACCGCCCAACGACCCCCGCCCATTG
ACGTCAATAATGACGTATGTTCCCATAGTAACGCCAATAGGGACTTTCCATTGACGTCAATGGGTGGAGT
ATTTACGGTAAACTGCCCACTTGGCAGTACATCAAGTGTATCATATGCCAAGTACGCCCCCTATTGACGT
CAATGACGGTAAATGGCCCGCCTGGCATTATGCCCAGTACATGACCTTATGGGACTTTCCTACTTGGCAG
TACATCTACGTATTAGTCATCGCTATTACCATGGGTCGAGGTGAGCCCCACGTTCTGCTTCACTCTCCCC
ATCTCCCCCCCCTCCCCACCCCCAATTTTGTATTTATTTATTTTTTAATTATTTTGTGCAGCGATGGGGG
CGGGGGGGGGGGGGGCGCGCGCCAGGCGGGGCGGGGCGGGGCGAGGGGCGGGGCGGGGCGAGGCGGAGAG
GTGCGGCGGCAGCCAATCAGAGCGGCGCGCTCCGAAAGTTTCCTTTTATGGCGAGGCGGCGGCGGCGGCG
GCCCTATAAAAAGCGAAGCGCGCGGCGGGCGGGAGTCGCTGCGTTGCCTTCGCCCCGTGCCCCGCTCCGC
GCCGCCTCGCGCCGCCCGCCCCGGCTCTGACTGACCGCGTTACTCCCACAGGTGAGCGGGCGGGACGGCC
CTTCTCCTCCGGGCTGTAATTAGCGCTTGGTTTAATGACGGCTCGTTTCTTTTCTGTGGCTGCGTGAAAG
CCTTAAAGGGCTCCGGGAGGGCCCTTTGTGCGGGGGGGAGCGGCTCGGGGGGTGCGTGCGTGTGTGTGTG
CGTGGGGAGCGCCGCGTGCGGCCCGCGCTGCCCGGCGGCTGTGAGCGCTGCGGGCGCGGCGCGGGGCTTT
GTGCGCTCCGCGTGTGCGCGAGGGGAGCGCGGCCGGGGGCGGTGCCCCGCGGTGCGGGGGGGCTGCGAGG
GGAACAAAGGCTGCGTGCGGGGTGTGTGCGTGGGGGGGTGAGCAGGGGGTGTGGGCGCGGCGGTCGGGCT
GTAACCCCCCCCTGCACCCCCCTCCCCGAGTTGCTGAGCACGGCCCGGCTTCGGGTGCGGGGCTCCGTGC
GGGGCGTGGCGCGGGGCTCGCCGTGCCGGGCGGGGGGTGGCGGCAGGTGGGGGTGCCGGGCGGGGCGGGG
CCGCCTCGGGCCGGGGAGGGCTCGGGGGAGGGGCGCGGCGGCCCCGGAGCGCCGGCGGCTGTCGAGGCGC
GGCGAGCCGCAGCCATTGCCTTTTATGGTAATCGTGCGAGAGGGCGCAGGGACTTCCTTTGTCCCAAATC
TGGCGGAGCCGAAATCTGGGAGGCGCCGCCGCACCCCCTCTAGCGGGCGCGGGCGAAGCGGTGCGGCGCC
GGCAGGAAGGAAATGGGCGGGGAGGGCCTTCGTGCGTCGCCGCGCCGCCGTCCCCTTCTCCATCTCCAGC
CTCGGGGCTGCCGCAGGGGGACGGCTGCCTTCGGGGGGGACGGGGCAGGGCGGGGTTCGGCTTCTGGCGT
GTGACCGGCGGCTCTAGAGCCTCTGCTAACCATGTTCATGCCTTCTTCTTTTTCCTACAGCTCCTGGGCA
ACGTGCTGGTTATTGTGCTGTCTCATCATTTTGGCAAAGAATTCCTCGAGGATATCACAAGTTTGTACAA
AAAAGCAGGCTTTAAAGGAACGCACGTAACTATAACGGTCCTAAGGTAGCGAACCTAGGATAACTTCGTA
TAGCATACATTATACGAAGTTATCGGCGCGCATAACTTCGTATAGGATACTTTATACGAAGTTATCAAGC
GCTATAACTTCGTATAGTATACCTTATACGAAGTTATCTGATGCAATGGCCAATTTACTGACCGTACACC
AAAATTTGCCTGCATTACCGGTCGATGCAACGAGTGATGAGGTTCGCAAGAACCTGATGGACATGTTCAG
GGATCGCCAGGCGTTTTCTGAGCATACCTGGAAAATGCTTCTGTCCGTTTGCCGGTCGTGGGCGGCATGG
TGCAAGTTGAATAACCGGAAATGGTTTCCCGCAGAACCTGAAGATGTTCGCGATTATCTTCTATATCTTC
AGGCGCGCGGTCTGGCAGTAAAAACTATCCAGCAACATTTGGGCCAGCTAAACATGCTTCATCGTCGGTC
CGGGCTGCCACGACCAAGTGACAGCAATGCTGTTTCACTGGTTATGCGGCGGATCCGAAAAGAAAACGTT
GATGCCGGTGAACGTGCAAAACAGGCTCTAGCGTTCGAACGCACTGATTTCGACCAGGTTCGTTCACTCA
TGGAAAATAGCGATCGCTGCCAGGATATACGTAATCTGGCATTTCTGGGGATTGCTTATAACACCCTGTT
ACGTATAGCCGAAATTGCCAGGATCAGGGTTAAAGATATCTCACGTACTGACGGTGGGAGAATGTTAATC
CATATTGGCAGAACGAAAACGCTGGTTAGCACCGCAGGTGTAGAGAAGGCACTTAGCCTGGGGGTAACTA
AACTGGTCGAGCGATGGATTTCCGTCTCTGGTGTAGCTGATGATCCGAATAACTACCTGTTTTGCCGGGT
CAGAAAAAATGGTGTTGCCGCGCCATCTGCCACCAGCCAGCTATCAACTCGCGCCCTGGAAGGGATTTTT
GAAGCAACTCATCGATTGATTTACGGCGCTAAGGTAAATATAAAATTTTTAAGTGTATAATGTGTTAAAC
TACTGATTCTAATTGTTTGTGTATTTTAGGATGACTCTGGTCAGAGATACCTGGCCTGGTCTGGACACAG
TGCCCGTGTCGGAGCCGCGCGAGATATGGCCCGCGCTGGAGTTTCAATACCGGAGATCATGCAAGCTGGT
GGCTGGACCAATGTAAATATTGTCATGAACTATATCCGTAACCTGGATAGTGAAACAGGGGCAATGGTGC
GCCTGCTGGAAGATGGCGATTAAGCGGCCGCACTCCTCAGGTGCAGGCTGCCTATCAGAAGGTGGTGGCT
GGTGTGGCCAATGCCCTGGCTCACAAATACCACTGAGATCTTTTTCCCTCTGCCAAAAATTATGGGGACA
TCATGAAGCCCCTTGAGCATCTGACTTCTGGCTAATAAAGGAAATTTATTTTCATTGCAATAGTGTGTTG
GAATTTTTTGTGTCTCTCACTCGGAAGGACATATGGGAGGGCAAATCATTTAAAACATCAGAATGAGTAT
TTGGTTTAGAGTTTGGCAACATATGCCCATATGCTGGCTGCCATGAACAAAGGTTGGCTATAAAGAGGTC
ATCAGTATATGAAACAGCCCCCTGCTGTCCATTCCTTATTCCATAGAAAAGCCTTGACTTGAGGTTAGAT
TTTTTTTATATTTTGTTTTGTGTTATTTTTTTCTTTAACATCCCTAAAATTTTCCTTACATGTTTTACTA
GCCAGATTTTTCCTCCTCTCCTGACTACTCCCAGTCATAGCTGTCCCTCTTCTCGCTAGCATAACTTCGT
ATAGCATACATTATACGAAGTTATCTGAACGTTGCCACCATGGTGAGCAAGGGCGAGGAGCTGTTCACCG
GGGTGGTGCCCATCCTGGTCGAGCTGGACGGCGACGTAAACGGCCACAAGTTCAGCGTGTCCGGCGAGGG
CGAGGGCGATGCCACCTACGGCAAGCTGACCCTGAAGTTCATCTGCACCACCGGCAAGCTGCCCGTGCCC
TGGCCCACCCTCGTGACCACCCTGACCTGGGGCGTGCAGTGCTTCGCCCGCTACCCCGACCACATGAAGC
AGCACGACTTCTTCAAGTCCGCCATGCCCGAAGGCTACGTCCAGGAGCGCACCATCTTCTTCAAGGACGA
CGGCAACTACAAGACCCGCGCCGAGGTGAAGTTCGAGGGCGACACCCTGGTGAACCGCATCGAGCTGAAG
GGCATCGACTTCAAGGAGGACGGCAACATCCTGGGGCACAAGCTGGAGTACAACGCCATCAGCGACAACG
TCTATATCACCGCCGACAAGCAGAAGAACGGCATCAAGGCCAACTTCAAGATCCGCCACAACATCGAGGA
CGGCAGCGTGCAGCTCGCCGACCACTACCAGCAGAACACCCCCATCGGCGACGGCCCCGTGCTGCTGCCC
GACAACCACTACCTGAGCACCCAGTCCAAGCTGAGCAAAGACCCCAACGAGAAGCGCGATCACATGGTCC
TGCTGGAGTTCGTGACCGCCGCCGGGATCACTCTCGGCATGGACGAGCTGTACAAGTAAAGCGGCCGCGA
CTCTAGATCATAATCAGCCATACCACATTTGTAGAGGTTTTACTTGCTTTAAAAAACCTCCCACACCTCC
CCCTGAACCTGAAACATAAAATGAATGCAATTGTTGTTGTTAACTTGTTTATTGCAGCTTATAATGGTTA
CAAATAAAGCAATAGCATCACAAATTTCACAAATAAAGCATTTTTTTCACTGCATTCTAGTTGTGGTTTG
TCCAAACTCATCAATGTATCTTAAGGCGTGTTTAAACATATAACTTCGTATAGGATACTTTATACGAAGT
TATCGCGTACGGCCACCATGAGCAGCGGCGCCCTGCTGTTCCACGGCAAGATCCCCTACGTGGTGGAGAT
GGAGGGCAATGTGGATGGCCACACCTTCAGCATCCGCGGCAAGGGCTACGGCGATGCCAGCGTGGGCAAG
GTGGATGCCCAGTTCATCTGCACCACCGGCGATGTGCCCGTGCCCTGGAGCACCCTGGTGACCACCCTGA
CCTACGGCGCCCAGTGCTTCGCCAAGTACGGCCCCGAGCTGAAGGATTTCTACAAGAGCTGCATGCCCGA
TGGCTACGTGCAGGAGCGCACCATCACCTTCGAGGGTGATGGCAATTTCAAGACCCGCGCCGAGGTGACC
TTCGAGAATGGCAGCGTGTACAATCGCGTGAAGCTGAATGGCCAGGGCTTCAAGAAGGATGGCCACGTGC
TGGGCAAGAATCTGGAGTTCAATTTCACCCCCCACTGCCTGTACATCTGGGGCGATCAGGCCAATCACGG
CCTGAAGAGCGCCTTCAAGATCTGCCACGAGATCACCGGCAGCAAGGGCGATTTCATCGTGGCCGATCAC
ACCCAGATGAATACCCCCATCGGCGGCGGCCCCGTGCACGTGCCCGAGTACCACCACATGAGCTACCACG
TGAAGCTGAGCAAGGATGTGACCGATCACCGCGATAATATGAGCCTGAAGGAGACCGTGCGCGCCGTGGA
TTGCCGCAAGACCTACCTGTGAAGCTTAATTAGCTGAGCTTGGACTCCTGTTGATAGATCCAGTAATGAC
CTCAGAACTCCATCTGGCCGCGACTCTAGATCATAATCAGCCATACCACATTTGTAGAGGTTTTACTTGC
TTTAAAAAACCTCCCACACCTCCCCCTGAACCTGAAACATAAAATGAATGCAATTGTTGTTGTTAACTTG
TTTATTGCAGCTTATAATGGTTACAAATAAAGCAATAGCATCACAAATTTCACAAATAAAGCATTTTTTT
CACTGCATTCTAGTTGTGGTTTGTCCAAACTCATCAATGTATCTTAAGGCGTGAAGAGCTTCATAATCTT
CGCGTTCTTCATATAACTTCGTATAGTATACCTTATACGAAGTTATCAAGTATCCAGTACTGCCACCATG
GTGAGCGAGCTGATTAAGGAGAACATGCACATGAAGCTGTACATGGAGGGCACCGTGAACAACCACCACT
TCAAGTGCACATCCGAGGGCGAAGGCAAGCCCTACGAGGGCACCCAGACCATGAGAATCAAGGCGGTCGA
GGGCGGCCCTCTCCCCTTCGCCTTCGACATCCTGGCTACCAGCTTCATGTACGGCAGCAAAACCTTCATC
AACCACACCCAGGGCATCCCCGACTTCTTTAAGCAGTCCTTCCCCGAGGGCTTCACATGGGAGAGAGTCA
CCACATACGAAGACGGGGGCGTGCTGACCGCTACCCAGGACACCAGCCTCCAGGACGGCTGCCTCATCTA
CAACGTCAAGATCAGAGGGGTGAACTTCCCATCCAACGGCCCTGTGATGCAGAAGAAAACACTCGGCTGG
GAGGCCTCCACCGAGACCCTGTACCCCGCTGACGGCGGCCTGGAAGGCAGAGCCGACATGGCCCTGAAGC
TCGTGGGCGGGGGCCACCTGATCTGCAACTTGAAGACCACATACAGATCCAAGAAACCCGCTAAGAACCT
CAAGATGCCCGGCGTCTACTATGTGGACAGAAGACTGGAAAGAATCAAGGAGGCCGACAAAGAGACCTAC
GTCGAGCAGCACGAGGTGGCTGTGGCCAGATACTGCGACCTCCCTAGCAAACTGGGGCACAAGCTTAATT
AAACTAGTGAAGTTCCTATTCTCTAGAAAGTATAGGAACTTCCGTAACTATAACGGTCCTAAGGTAGCGA
ATGCATCTAGACCCAGCTTTCTTGTACAAAGTGGTGATTCGCGGCCGCACTCCTCAGGTGCAGGCTGCCT
ATCAGAAGGTGGTGGCTGGTGTGGCCAATGCCCTGGCTCACAAATACCACTGAGATCTTTTTCCCTCTGC
CAAAAATTATGGGGACATCATGAAGCCCCTTGAGCATCTGACTTCTGGCTAATAAAGGAAATTTATTTTC
ATTGCAATAGTGTGTTGGAATTTTTTGTGTCTCTCACTCGGAAGGACATATGGGAGGGCAAATCATTTAA
AACATCAGAATGAGTATTTGGTTTAGAGTTTGGCAACATATGCCATATGCTGGCTGCCATGAACAAAGGT
GGCTATAAAGAGGTCATCAGTATATGAAACAGCCCCCTGCTGTCCATTCCTTATTCCATAGAAAAGCCTT
GACTTGAGGTTAGATTTTTTTTATATTTTGTTTTGTGTTATTTTTTTCTTTAACATCCCTAAAATTTTCC
TTACATGTTTTACTAGCCAGATTTTTCCTCCTCTCCTGACTACTCCCAGTCATAGCTGTCCCTCTTCTCT
TATGAAGATCCCTCGACCTGCAGCCCAAGCTTGGCGTAATCATGGTCATAGCTGTTTCCTGTGTGAAATT
GTTATCCGCTCACAATTCCACACAACATACGAGCCGGAAGCATAAAGTGTAAAGCCTGGGGTGCCTAATG
AGTGAGCTAACTCACATTAATTGCGTTGCGCTCACTGCCCGCTTTCCAGTCGGGAAACCTGTCGTGCCAG
CGGATCCGCATCTCAATTAGTCAGCAACCATAGTCCCGCCCCTAACTCCGCCCATCCCGCCCCTAACTCC
GCCCAGTTCCGCCCATTCTCCGCCCCATGGCTGACTAATTTTTTTTATTTATGCAGAGGCCGAGGCCGCC
TCGGCCTCTGAGCTATTCCAGAAGTAGTGAGGAGGCTTTTTTGGAGGCCTAGGCTTTTGCAAAAAGCTAA
CTTGTTTATTGCAGCTTATAATGGTTACAAATAAAGCAATAGCATCACAAATTTCACAAATAAAGCATTT
TTTTCACTGCATTCTAGTTGTGGTTTGTCCAAACTCATCAATGTATCTTATCATGTCTGGATCCGCTGCA
TTAATGAATCGGCCAACGCGCGGGGAGAGGCGGTTTGCGTATTGGGCGCTCTTCCGCTTCCTCGCTCACT
GACTCGCTGCGCTCGGTCGTTCGGCTGCGGCGAGCGGTATCAGCTCACTCAAAGGCGGTAATACGGTTAT
CCACAGAATCAGGGGATAACGCAGGAAAGAACATGTGAGCAAAAGGCCAGCAAAAGGCCAGGAACCGTAA
AAAGGCCGCGTTGCTGGCGTTTTTCCATAGGCTCCGCCCCCCTGACGAGCATCACAAAAATCGACGCTCA
AGTCAGAGGTGGCGAAACCCGACAGGACTATAAAGATACCAGGCGTTTCCCCCTGGAAGCTCCCTCGTGC
GCTCTCCTGTTCCGACCCTGCCGCTTACCGGATACCTGTCCGCCTTTCTCCCTTCGGGAAGCGTGGCGCT
TTCTCAATGCTCACGCTGTAGGTATCTCAGTTCGGTGTAGGTCGTTCGCTCCAAGCTGGGCTGTGTGCAC
GAACCCCCCGTTCAGCCCGACCGCTGCGCCTTATCCGGTAACTATCGTCTTGAGTCCAACCCGGTAAGAC
ACGACTTATCGCCACTGGCAGCAGCCACTGGTAACAGGATTAGCAGAGCGAGGTATGTAGGCGGTGCTAC
AGAGTTCTTGAAGTGGTGGCCTAACTACGGCTACACTAGAAGGACAGTATTTGGTATCTGCGCTCTGCTG
AAGCCAGTTACCTTCGGAAAAAGAGTTGGTAGCTCTTGATCCGGCAAACAAACCACCGCTGGTAGCGGTG
GTTTTTTTGTTTGCAAGCAGCAGATTACGCGCAGAAAAAAAGGATCTCAAGAAGATCCTTTGATCTTTTC
TACGGGGTCTGACGCTCAGTGGAACGAAAACTCACGTTAAGGGATTTTGGTCATGAGATTATCAAAAAGG
ATCTTCACCTAGATCCTTTTAAATTAAAAATGAAGTTTTAAATCAATCTAAAGTATATATGAGTAAACTT
GGTCTGACAGTTACCAATGCTTAATCAGTGAGGCACCTATCTCAGCGATCTGTCTATTTCGTTCATCCAT
AGTTGCCTGACTCCCCGTCGTGTAGATAACTACGATACGGGAGGGCTTACCATCTGGCCCCAGTGCTGCA
ATGATACCGCGAGACCCACGCTCACCGGCTCCAGATTTATCAGCAATAAACCAGCCAGCCGGAAGGGCCG
AGCGCAGAAGTGGTCCTGCAACTTTATCCGCCTCCATCCAGTCTATTAATTGTTGCCGGGAAGCTAGAGT
AAGTAGTTCGCCAGTTAATAGTTTGCGCAACGTTGTTGCCATTGCTACAGGCATCGTGGTGTCACGCTCG
TCGTTTGGTATGGCTTCATTCAGCTCCGGTTCCCAACGATCAAGGCGAGTTACATGATCCCCCATGTTGT
GCAAAAAAGCGGTTAGCTCCTTCGGTCCTCCGATCGTTGTCAGAAGTAAGTTGGCCGCAGTGTTATCACT
CATGGTTATGGCAGCACTGCATAATTCTCTTACTGTCATGCCATCCGTAAGATGCTTTTCTGTGACTGGT
GAGTACTCAACCAAGTCATTCTGAGAATAGTGTATGCGGCGACCGAGTTGCTCTTGCCCGGCGTCAATAC
GGGATAATACCGCGCCACATAGCAGAACTTTAAAAGTGCTCATCATTGGAAAACGTTCTTCGGGGCGAAA
ACTCTCAAGGATCTTACCGCTGTTGAGATCCAGTTCGATGTAACCCACTCGTGCACCCAACTGATCTTCA
GCATCTTTTACTTTCACCAGCGTTTCTGGGTGAGCAAAAACAGGAAGGCAAAATGCCGCAAAAAAGGGAA
TAAGGGCGACACGGAAATGTTGAATACTCATACTCTTCCTTTTTCAATATTATTGAAGCATTTATCAGGG
TTATTGTCTCATGAGCGGATACATATTTGAATGTATTTAGAAAAATAAACAAATAGGGGTTCCGCGCACA
TTTCCCCGAAAAGTGCCACCTG
Features (pLannotate 1.2.2; 38 found; start..end, strand, type, name):
      4..383     +  enhancer       CMV enhancer: human cytomegalovirus immediate early enhancer
    386..661     +  promoter       chicken β-actin promoter: No description available
    662..1670    +  intron         chimeric intron: chimera between introns from chicken β-actin and rabbit β-globin
   1737..1761    +  protein_bind   attB1: mutant version of attB; recombination site for the Gateway® BP reaction BP Clonase™
   1810..1843    +  protein_bind   loxP: Cre-mediated recombination occurs in the 8-bp core sequence (GCATACAT). Cre recombinase
   1852..1885    +  protein_bind   lox2272: Cre-mediated recombination occurs in the 8-bp core sequence (GGATACTT). lox2272 sites are compatible with each other, but incompatible with loxP or loxN sites (Lee and Saito, 1988). Cre recombinase
   1894..1927    +  protein_bind   loxN: Cre-mediated recombination occurs in the 8-bp core sequence (GTATACCT). loxN sites are compatible with each other, but incompatible with loxP or lox2272 sites. Cre recombinase
   1940..2764    +  CDS            Cre (fragment): site-specific recombinase Cre is a site-specific recombinase from bacteriophage P1. Recombination occurs at loxP sequences.
   2764..2829    +  intron         small t intron: SV40 (simian virus 40) small t antigen intron
   2828..3032    +  CDS            Cre (fragment): site-specific recombinase Cre is a site-specific recombinase from bacteriophage P1. Recombination occurs at loxP sequences.
   3042..3113    +  CDS            HBB (fragment): HBB_PONPY - Experimental evidence at transcript level: Swiss-Prot protein existence level 2. Involved in oxygen transport from the lung to the various peripheral tissues. From Pongo pygmaeus (Bornean orangutan).
   3184..3239    +  polyA_signal   β-globin poly(A) signal: rabbit β-globin polyadenylation signal (Gil and Proudfoot, 1987)
   3561..3594    +  protein_bind   loxP: Cre-mediated recombination occurs in the 8-bp core sequence (GCATACAT). Cre recombinase
   3610..4329    +  CDS            mCerulean: enhanced monomeric variant of CFP (Rizzo et al., 2004) mammalian codon-optimized
   4346..4429    +  CDS            large T antigen (fragment): large T antigen from SV40 (simian virus 40)
   4452..4573    +  polyA_signal   SV40 poly(A) signal: SV40 polyadenylation signal
   4590..4623    +  protein_bind   lox2272: Cre-mediated recombination occurs in the 8-bp core sequence (GGATACTT). lox2272 sites are compatible with each other, but incompatible with loxP or loxN sites (Lee and Saito, 1988). Cre recombinase
   4638..5342    +  CDS            PhiYFP: Phialidium yellow fluorescent proteim mammalian codon-optimized
   5363..5407    +  terminator     lambda t0 terminator (fragment): transcription terminator from phage lambda
   5419..5502    +  CDS            large T antigen (fragment): large T antigen from SV40 (simian virus 40)
   5525..5646    +  polyA_signal   SV40 poly(A) signal: SV40 polyadenylation signal
   5683..5716    +  protein_bind   loxN: Cre-mediated recombination occurs in the 8-bp core sequence (GTATACCT). loxN sites are compatible with each other, but incompatible with loxP or lox2272 sites. Cre recombinase
   5738..6433    +  CDS            mKate2: mKate2 is a basic (constitutively fluorescent) red fluorescent protein published in 2009, derived from Entacmaea quadricolor. It is reported to be a rapidly-maturing monomer with moderate acid sensitivity.
   6449..6482    +  protein_bind   FRT (minimal): supports FLP-mediated excision but not integration (Turan and Bode, 2011) FLP recombinase from the Saccharomyces cerevisiae 2μ plasmid
   6521..6545    -  protein_bind   attB2: mutant version of attB; recombination site for the Gateway® BP reaction BP Clonase™
   6559..6630    +  CDS            HBB (fragment): HBB_PONPY - Experimental evidence at transcript level: Swiss-Prot protein existence level 2. Involved in oxygen transport from the lung to the various peripheral tissues. From Pongo pygmaeus (Bornean orangutan).
   6701..6756    +  polyA_signal   β-globin poly(A) signal: rabbit β-globin polyadenylation signal (Gil and Proudfoot, 1987)
   7139..7155    -  protein_bind   lac operator: The lac repressor binds to the lac operator to inhibit transcription in E. coli. This inhibition can be relieved by adding lactose or isopropyl-β-D-thiogalactopyranoside (IPTG). lac repressor encoded by lacI
   7163..7193    -  promoter       lac promoter: promoter for the E. coli lac operon
   7208..7229    -  protein_bind   CAP binding site: CAP binding activates transcription in the presence of cAMP. E. coli catabolite activator protein
   7242..7281    -  CDS            lacI (fragment): lac repressor; lacI; The lac repressor binds to the lac operator to inhibit transcription in E. coli. This inhibition can be relieved by adding lactose or isopropyl-β-D-thiogalactopyranoside (IPTG).
   7288..7310    +  promoter       SV40 promoter (fragment): SV40 enhancer and early promoter
   7334..7469    +  rep_origin     SV40 ori: SV40 origin of replication
   7489..7623    +  polyA_signal   SV40 poly(A) signal: SV40 polyadenylation signal
   7625..7679    -  CDS            lacI (fragment): lac repressor; lacI; The lac repressor binds to the lac operator to inhibit transcription in E. coli. This inhibition can be relieved by adding lactose or isopropyl-β-D-thiogalactopyranoside (IPTG).
   7862..8450    -  rep_origin     ori: high-copy-number ColE1/pMB1/pBR322/pUC origin of replication
   8621..9481    -  CDS            AmpR: β-lactamase; bla; confers resistance to ampicillin, carbenicillin, and related antibiotics
   9482..9586    -  promoter       AmpR promoter: bla
