[The description below was written by a language model from this plasmid's Addgene catalogue record and pLannotate feature annotations shown in this document.]
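Description:
pCAG-Autobow is a mammalian expression plasmid built on a pCAG backbone and carrying a self-activating version of the Brainbow multicolour labelling cassette. It is propagated in E. coli through a high-copy ColE1/pUC-type origin with ampicillin selection (AmpR under its own bla promoter). The backbone also retains an SV40 origin and lac promoter/operator remnants. The catalogue lists both vector and insert as 4,800 bp, whereas the depositor's full sequence is 9,612 nt, roughly the sum of the two figures.

Expression is driven by the CAG promoter (CMV enhancer, chicken β-actin promoter and chimeric intron). The payload sits between attB1 and attB2 sites, consistent with the recorded Gateway cloning. Directly downstream of the promoter are three mutually incompatible lox sites in tandem (loxP, lox2272, loxN), followed by a Cre recombinase coding sequence interrupted by an SV40 small t intron and ended by a rabbit β-globin polyadenylation signal. After this come a second loxP preceding mCerulean, a second lox2272 preceding PhiYFP and a second loxN preceding mKate2. The first two fluorescent proteins each have an SV40 poly(A) signal, and mKate2 uses the backbone β-globin poly(A). A minimal FRT site follows mKate2.

In the unrecombined state the promoter drives Cre. The enzyme can then recombine any one of the three lox pairs, which deletes its own gene and places one fluorescent protein next to the promoter. Because each excision removes one partner of the other lox pairs, the choice is stochastic and permanent, so no separate Cre source is needed. The design suits multicolour labelling of individual cells, such as neurons, for tracing and lineage studies.
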