Addgene plasmid #45182: pCAG-Autobow
Depositing lab: Joshua Sanes. Depositing organization: Harvard University. Publication: Improved tools for the Brainbow toolbox. Cai D, Cohen KB, Luo T, Lichtman JW, Sanes JR. Nat Methods. 2013 May 5;10(6):540-7. doi: 10.1038/nmeth.2450. Epub 2013 May 5. PubMed 23817127.
Backbone
  Vector backbone: pCAG
  Total vector size (bp): 4800
  Vector type: Mammalian Expression
Growth in bacteria
  Bacterial resistance: Ampicillin, 100 μg/mL
  Growth temperature: 37°C
  Growth strain: DH5alpha
  Copy number: High Copy
Gene/Insert
  Gene/Insert name: pCAG-Autobow
  Insert size (bp): 4800
  Promoter: CAG
  Cloning method: Gateway Cloning
  Sequencing primers: 5′ ACAAGTTTGTACAAAAAAGCAGGCT; 3′ ACCACTTTGTACAAGAAAGCTGGGT
Resource information
  A portion of this plasmid was derived from a plasmid made by: cloned by Kim Cohen and Dawen Cai
Terms and licenses: Academic/Nonprofit Terms; Industry Terms: Not Available to Industry
How to cite: pCAG-Autobow was a gift from Joshua Sanes (Addgene plasmid # 45182 ; http://n2t.net/addgene:45182 ; RRID:Addgene_45182)
