>Addgene plasmid #45182 | pCAG-Autobow | addgene partial sequence | sequence record 72897 | LSS-mKate-R 5'-ATTAAGCTTGTGCCCCAGTTTG-3'
GTCTCTTTGTCGGCCTCCTTGATTCTTTCCAGTCTTCTGTCCACATAGTAGACGCCGGGCATCTTGAGGT
TCTTAGCGGGTTTCTTGGATCTGTATGTGGTCTTCAAGTTGCAGATCAGGTGGCCCCCGCCCACGAGCTT
CAGGGCCATGTCGGCTCTGCCTTCCAGGCCGCCGTCAGCGGGGTACAGGGTCTCGGTGGAGGCCTCCCAG
CCGAGTGTTTTCTTCTGCATCACAGGGCCGTTGGATGGGAAGTTCACCCCTCTGATCTTGACGTTGTAGA
TGAGGCAGCCGTCCTGGAGGCTGGTGTCCTGGGTAGCGGTCAGCACGCCCCCGTCTTCGTATGTGGTGAC
TCTCTCCCATGTGAAGCCCTCGGGGAAGGACTGCTTAAAGAAGTCGGGGATGCCCTGGGTGTGGTTGATG
AAGGTTTTGCTGCCGTACATGAAGCTGGTAGCCAGGATGTCGAAGGCGAAGGGGAGAGGGCCGCCCTCGA
CCGCCTTGATTCTCATGGTCTGGGTGCCCTCGTAGGGCTTGCCTTCGCCCTCGGATGTGCACTTGAAGTG
GTGGTTGTTCACGGTGCCCTCCATGTACAGCTTCATGTGCATGTTCTCCTTAATCAGCTCGCTCACCATG
GTGGCAGTACTGGATACTTGATAACTTCGTATAAGGTATACTATACGAAGTTATATGAAGAACGCGAAGA
TTATGAAGCTCTTCACGCCTTAAGATACATTGATGAGTTTGGACAAACCACAACTAGAATGCAGTGAAAA
AAATGCTTTATTTGTGAAATTTGTGATGCTATTGCTTTATTTGTAACCATTATAAGCTGCAATAAACAAG
TTAACAACAACAATTGCATTCATTTTATGTTTCAGGTTCAGGGGGAGGTGTGGGAGGTTTTTTAAAGCAA
GTAAAACCTCTACAAATGTGGTATGGCTGATTATGATCTAGAGTCGCGGCCAGATGGAGTTCTGAGGTCA
TTACTGGATCTATCAACAGGAGTCCAAGCTCAGCTAATTAAGCTTCACAGGTAGGTC
