>Addgene plasmid #45182 | pCAG-Autobow | addgene partial sequence | sequence record 72898 | pCAG_F
TTGGCAAAGAATTCCTCGAGGATATCACAAGTTTGTACAAAAAAGCAGGCTTTAAAGGAACGCACGTAAC
TATAACGGTCCTAAGGTAGCGAACCTAGGATAACTTCGTATAGCATACATTATACGAAGTTATCGGCGCG
CATAACTTCGTATAGGATACTTTATACGAAGTTATCAAGCGCTATAACTTCGTATAGTATACCTTATACG
AAGTTATCTGATGCAATGGCCAATTTACTGACCGTACACCAAAATTTGCCTGCATTACCGGTCGATGCAA
CGAGTGATGAGGTTCGCAAGAACCTGATGGACATGTTCAGGGATCGCCAGGCGTTTTCTGAGCATACCTG
GAAAATGCTTCTGTCCGTTTGCCGGTCGTGGGCGGCATGGTGCAAGTTGAATAACCGGAAATGGTTTCCC
GCAGAACCTGAAGATGTTCGCGATTATCTTCTATATCTTCAGGCGCGCGGTCTGGCAGTAAAAACTATCC
AGCAACATTTGGGCCAGCTAAACATGCTTCATCGTCGGTCCGGGCTGCCACGACCAAGTGACAGCAATGC
TGTTTCACTGGTTATGCGGCGGATCCGAAAAGAAAACGTTGATGCCGGTGAACGTGCAAAACAGGCTCTA
GCGTTCGAACGCACTGATTTCGACCAGGTTCGTTCACTCATGGAAAATAGCGATCGCTGCCAGGATATAC
GTAATCTGGCATTTCTGGGGATTGCTTATAACACCCTGTTACGTATAGCCGAAATTGCCAGGATCAGGGT
TAAAGATATCTCACGTACTGACGGTGGGAGAATGTTAATCCATATTGGCAGAACGAAAACGCTGGTTAGC
ACCGCAGGTGTAGAGAAGGCACTTAGCCTGGGGGTAACTAAACTGGTCGAGCGATGGATTTCCGTCTCTG
GTGTAGCTGATGATCCG
