>Addgene plasmid #45182 | pCAG-Autobow | addgene partial sequence | sequence record 72900 | EGFP-C 5'-CATGGTCCTGCTGGAGTTCGTG-3'
CTCTCGGCATGGACGAGCTGTACAAGTAAAGCGGCCGCGACTCTAGATCATAATCAGCCATACCACATTT
GTAGAGGTTTTACTTGCTTTAAAAAACCTCCCACACCTCCCCCTGAACCTGAAACATAAAATGAATGCAA
TTGTTGTTGTTAACTTGTTTATTGCAGCTTATAATGGTTACAAATAAAGCAATAGCATCACAAATTTCAC
AAATAAAGCATTTTTTTCACTGCATTCTAGTTGTGGTTTGTCCAAACTCATCAATGTATCTTAAGGCGTG
TTTAAACATATAACTTCGTATAGGATACTTTATACGAAGTTATCGCGTACGGCCACCATGAGCAGCGGCG
CCCTGCTGTTCCACGGCAAGATCCCCTACGTGGTGGAGATGGAGGGCAATGTGGATGGCCACACCTTCAG
CATCCGCGGCAAGGGCTACGGCGATGCCAGCGTGGGCAAGGTGGATGCCCAGTTCATCTGCACCACCGGC
GATGTGCCCGTGCCCTGGAGCACCCTGGTGACCACCCTGACCTACGGCGCCCAGTGCTTCGCCAAGTACG
GCCCCGAGCTGAAGGATTTCTACAAGAGCTGCATGCCCGATGGCTACGTGCAGGAGCGCACCATCACCTT
CGAGGGTGATGGCAATTTCAAGACCCGCGCCGAGGTGACCTTCGAGAATGGCAGCGTGTACAATCGCGTG
AAGCTGAATGGCCAGGGCTTCAAGAAGGATGGCCACGTGCTGGGCAAGAATCTGGAGTTCAATTTCACCC
CCCACTGCCTGTACATCTGGGGCGATCAGGCCAATCACGGCCTGAAGAGCGCCTTCAAGATCTGCCACGA
GATCACCGGCAGCAAGGGCGATTTCATCGTGGCCGATCACACCCAGATGAATACCCCCATCGGCGGCGGC
CCCGTGCACGTGCCCGAGTACCACCACATGAGCTACCACGTGAAGCTGAGCAAGGATGTGACCGATCACC
GCGATAATATGAGCCTGAAGGAGACCGTGCGCGCCGTGGATTGCCGCAAGACCTACCTGTGAAGCTTAAT
TAGCTGAGCTTGGACTCCTGTTGATAGA
